>Addgene plasmid #68311 | pENTR5'-attP (pCM254) | depositor full sequence | sequence record 119505 | pENTR5'-attP (pCM254) sequence 2936 bps
CTTTCCTGCGTTATCCCCTGATTCTGTGGATAACCGTATTACCGCCTTTGAGTGAGCTGATACCGCTCGC
CGCAGCCGAACGACCGAGCGCAGCGAGTCAGTGAGCGAGGAAGCGGAAGAGCGCCCAATACGCAAACCGC
CTCTCCCCGCGCGTTGGCCGATTCATTAATGCAGCTGGCACGACAGGTTTCCCGACTGGAAAGCGGGCAG
TGAGCGCAACGCAATTAATACGCGTACCGCTAGCCAGGAAGAGTTTGTAGAAACGCAAAAAGGCCATCCG
TCAGGATGGCCTTCTGCTTAGTTTGATGCCTGGCAGTTTATGGCGGGCGTCCTGCCCGCCACCCTCCGGG
CCGTTGCTTCACAACGTTCAAATCCGCTCCCGGCGGATTTGTCCTACTCAGGAGAGCGTTCACCGACAAA
CAACAGATAAAACGAAAGGCCCAGTCTTCCGACTGAGCCTTTCGTTTTATTTGATGCCTGGCAGTTCCCT
ACTCTCGCGTTAACGCTAGCATGGATGTTTTCCCAGTCACGACGTTGTAAAACGACGGCCAGTCTTAAGC
TCGGGCCCGAGTTAACGCTACCATGGAGCTCCAAATAATGATTTTATTTTGACTGATAGTGACCTGTTCG
TTGCAACAAATTGATAAGCAATGCTTTTTTATAATGCCAACTTTGTATAGAAAAGTTGGCTCCGAATTCG
CCCTTCACCTCTCGAGGTACCTGCAGTACTGACGGACACACCGAAGCCCCGGCGGCAACCCTCAGCGGAT
GCCCCGGGGCTTCACGTTTTCCCAGGTCAGAAGCGGTTTTCGGGAGTAGTGCCCCAACTGGGGTAACCTT
TGAGTTCTCTCAGTTGGGGGCGTAGGGTCGCCGACATGACACAAGGGGTTGTGACCGGGGTGGACACGTA
CGCGGGTGCTTACGACCGTCAGTCGCGCGAGCGCGATCTAGAGTCGTCGACAAGGGCGAATTCGACCCAA
GTTTGTACAAAAAAGTTGAACGAGAAACGTAAAATGATATAAATATCAATATATTAAATTAGATTTTGCA
TAAAAAACAGACTACATAATACTGTAAAACACAACATATGCAGTCACTATGAACCAACTACTTAGATGGT
ATTAGTGACCTGTAGAATTAATTCGAGCTCTAGAGCTGCAGGGCGGCCGCGATATCCCCTATAGTGAGTC
GTATTACATGGTCATAGCTGTTTCCTGGCAGCTCTGGCCCGTGTCTCAAAATCTCTGATGTTACATTGCA
CAAGATAAAAATATATCATCATGAACAATAAAACTGTCTGCTTACATAAACAGTAATACAAGGGGTGTTA
TGAGCCATATTCAACGGGAAACGTCGAGGCCGCGATTAAATTCCAACATGGATGCTGATTTATATGGGTA
TAAATGGGCTCGCGATAATGTCGGGCAATCAGGTGCGACAATCTATCGCTTGTATGGGAAGCCCGATGCG
CCAGAGTTGTTTCTGAAACATGGCAAAGGTAGCGTTGCCAATGATGTTACAGATGAGATGGTCAGACTAA
ACTGGCTGACGGAATTTATGCCTCTTCCGACCATCAAGCATTTTATCCGTACTCCTGATGATGCATGGTT
ACTCACCACTGCGATCCCCGGAAAAACAGCATTCCAGGTATTAGAAGAATATCCTGATTCAGGTGAAAAT
ATTGTTGATGCGCTGGCAGTGTTCCTGCGCCGGTTGCATTCGATTCCTGTTTGTAATTGTCCTTTTAACA
GCGATCGCGTATTTCGTCTCGCTCAGGCGCAATCACGAATGAATAACGGTTTGGTTGATGCGAGTGATTT
TGATGACGAGCGTAATGGCTGGCCTGTTGAACAAGTCTGGAAAGAAATGCATAAACTTTTGCCATTCTCA
CCGGATTCAGTCGTCACTCATGGTGATTTCTCACTTGATAACCTTATTTTTGACGAGGGGAAATTAATAG
GTTGTATTGATGTTGGACGAGTCGGAATCGCAGACCGATACCAGGATCTTGCCATCCTATGGAACTGCCT
CGGTGAGTTTTCTCCTTCATTACAGAAACGGCTTTTTCAAAAATATGGTATTGATAATCCTGATATGAAT
AAATTGCAGTTTCATTTGATGCTCGATGAGTTTTTCTAATCAGAATTGGTTAATTGGTTGTAACACTGGC
AGAGCATTACGCTGACTTGACGGGACGGCGCAAGCTCATGACCAAAATCCCTTAACGTGAGTTACGCGTC
GTTCCACTGAGCGTCAGACCCCGTAGAAAAGATCAAAGGATCTTCTTGAGATCCTTTTTTTCTGCGCGTA
ATCTGCTGCTTGCAAACAAAAAAACCACCGCTACCAGCGGTGGTTTGTTTGCCGGATCAAGAGCTACCAA
CTCTTTTTCCGAAGGTAACTGGCTTCAGCAGAGCGCAGATACCAAATACTGTTCTTCTAGTGTAGCCGTA
GTTAGGCCACCACTTCAAGAACTCTGTAGCACCGCCTACATACCTCGCTCTGCTAATCCTGTTACCAGTG
GCTGCTGCCAGTGGCGATAAGTCGTGTCTTACCGGGTTGGACTCAAGACGATAGTTACCGGATAAGGCGC
AGCGGTCGGGCTGAACGGGGGGTTCGTGCACACAGCCCAGCTTGGAGCGAACGACCTACACCGAACTGAG
ATACCTACAGCGTGAGCTATGAGAAAGCGCCACGCTTCCCGAAGGGAGAAAGGCGGACAGGTATCCGGTA
AGCGGCAGGGTCGGAACAGGAGAGCGCACGAGGGAGCTTCCAGGGGGAAACGCCTGGTATCTTTATAGTC
CTGTCGGGTTTCGCCACCTCTGACTTGAGCGTCGATTTTTGTGATGCTCGTCAGGGGGGCGGAGCCTATG
GAAAAACGCCAGCAACGCGGCCTTTTTACGGTTCCTGGCCTTTTGCTGGCCTTTTGCTCACATGTT
Features (pLannotate 1.2.2; 11 found; start..end, strand, type, name):
    121..213     +  CDS            lacI (fragment): lac repressor; lacI; The lac repressor binds to the lac operator to inhibit transcription in E. coli. This inhibition can be relieved by adding lactose or isopropyl-β-D-thiogalactopyranoside (IPTG).
    268..295     -  terminator     rrnB T2 terminator: transcription terminator T2 from the E. coli rrnB gene
    427..470     +  terminator     rrnB T1 terminator: Escherichia coli rrnB; transcription terminator T1 from the E. coli rrnB gene
    517..553     -  CDS            lacZα (fragment): LacZα fragment of β-galactosidase; lacZ fragment
    592..677     +  protein_bind   attL1 (fragment): mutant version of attL; recombination site for the Gateway® LR reaction LR Clonase™
    668..688     +  protein_bind   attB4: mutant version of attB; core recombination site for the Gateway® BP reaction BP Clonase™
    791..890     +  protein_bind   phage φC31 attP: attachment site of phage φC31 phage φC31 integrase
    978..1101    +  protein_bind   attR1: mutant version of attR; recombination site for the Gateway® LR reaction LR Clonase™
   1178..1196    -  promoter       T7 promoter: promoter for bacteriophage T7 RNA polymerase
   1330..2139    +  CDS            KanR: aminoglycoside phosphotransferase; aph(3')-Ia; confers resistance to kanamycin in bacteria or G418 (Geneticin®) in eukaryotes
   2286..2874    +  rep_origin     ori: high-copy-number ColE1/pMB1/pBR322/pUC origin of replication
