[The description below was written by a language model from this plasmid's Addgene catalogue record and pLannotate feature annotations shown in this document.]
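Description:
pENTR5'-attP (pCM254) is a small Gateway entry plasmid of about 2.9 kb that carries the attachment site attP of phage φC31 as its only payload. The record lists Invitrogen's pENTR/D as the backbone and TOPO cloning as the method used to insert the roughly 220 bp synthetic attP fragment. The plasmid is propagated in E. coli through a high-copy ColE1/pUC-type origin and selected with kanamycin via an aminoglycoside phosphotransferase gene. rrnB T1 and T2 terminators lie upstream of the cloning region, where they insulate the insert from read-through transcription. A T7 promoter lies just downstream of it, and short lacI and lacZα fragments are backbone remnants with no evident function here.

The record is inconsistent about which Gateway position the plasmid occupies. The purpose field calls it a "middle" entry vector, whereas the name says 5' entry. The annotated sites agree with the name: the φC31 attP is flanked by an attL-type site containing an attB4 core on one side and by attR1 on the other. This attL4/attR1 arrangement is typical of 5' entry clones used in MultiSite Gateway assembly, not the attL1/attL2 pair of a pENTR/D-derived middle clone. No promoter, reporter or coding sequence accompanies attP.

The intended use is LR recombination to place a full-length attP site into a destination vector alongside other entry modules. The resulting transgene carries a docking or donor site for φC31 integrase, which catalyses unidirectional recombination between attP and attB. The associated work applied this system to site-directed transgenesis into single landing sites in zebrafish.
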