Addgene plasmid #68311: pENTR5'-attP (pCM254)
Purpose: Gateway middle entry vector for full-length attP site for phiC31-mediated transgenesis.
Depositing lab: Christian Mosimann & Leonard Zon. Depositing organization: Boston Children's Hospital. Publication: Site-directed zebrafish transgenesis into single landing sites with the phiC31 integrase system. Mosimann C, Puller AC, Lawson KL, Tschopp P, Amsterdam A, Zon LI. Dev Dyn. 2013 Aug;242(8):949-63. doi: 10.1002/dvdy.23989. Epub 2013 Jul 3. PubMed 23723152.
Backbone
  Vector backbone: pENTR/D
  Backbone manufacturer: Invitrogen
  Backbone size w/o insert (bp): 2820
  Vector type: Gateway entry vector
Growth in bacteria
  Bacterial resistance: Kanamycin, 50 μg/mL
  Growth temperature: 37°C
  Growth strain: DH5alpha
  Copy number: Unknown
Gene/Insert
  Gene/Insert name: attP
  Species: Synthetic
  Insert size (bp): 220
  Cloning method: TOPO Cloning
  Sequencing primers: 5′ M13F20; 3′ M13R
Terms and licenses: Academic/Nonprofit Terms; Industry Terms: Not Available to Industry
How to cite: pENTR5'-attP (pCM254) was a gift from Christian Mosimann & Leonard Zon (Addgene plasmid # 68311 ; http://n2t.net/addgene:68311 ; RRID:Addgene_68311)
