>Addgene plasmid #68311 | pENTR5'-attP (pCM254) | addgene partial sequence | sequence record 121652 | M13-F20 5'-TGTAAAACGACGGCCAGT-3'
ATAATGATTTTATTTTGACTGATAGTGACCTGTTCGTTGCAACAAATTGATAAGCAATGCTTTTTTATAA
TGCCAACTTTGTATAGAAAAGTTGGCTCCGAATTCGCCCTTCACCTCTCGAGGTACCTGCAGTACTGACG
GACACACCGAAGCCCCGGCGGCAACCCTCAGCGGATGCCCCGGGGCTTCACGTTTTCCCAGGTCAGAAGC
GGTTTTCGGGAGTAGTGCCCCAACTGGGGTAACCTTTGAGTTCTCTCAGTTGGGGGCGTAGGGTCGCCGA
CATGACACAAGGGGTTGTGACCGGGGTGGACACGTACGCGGGTGCTTACGACCGTCAGTCGCGCGAGCGC
GATCTAGAGTCGTCGACAAGGGCGAATTCGACCCAAGTTTGTACAAAAAAGTTGAACGAGAAACGTAAAA
TGATATAAATATCAATATATTAAATTAGATTTTGCATAAAAAACAGACTACATAATACTGTAAAACACAA
CATATGCAGTCACTATGAACCAACTACTTAGATGGTATTAGTGACCTGTAGAATTAATTCGAGCTCTAGA
GCTGCAGGGCGGCCGCGATATCCCCTATAGTGAGTCGTATTACATGGTCATAGCTGTTTCCTGGCAGCTC
TGGCCCGTGTCTCAAAATCTCTGATGTTACATTGCACAAGATAAAAATATATCATCATGAACAATAAAAC
TGTCTGCTTACATAAACAGTAATACAAGGGGTGTTATGAGCCATATTCAACGGGAAACGTCGAGGCCGCG
ATTAAATTCCAACATGGATGCTGATTTATATGGGTATAAATGGGCTCGCGATAATGTCGGGCAATCAGGT
GCGACAATCTATCGCTTGTATGG
