>Addgene plasmid #68311 | pENTR5'-attP (pCM254) | addgene partial sequence | sequence record 121706 | M13-Rev 5'-CAGGAAACAGCTATGACC-3'
CCTGCAGCTCTAGAGCTCGAATTAATTCTACAGGTCACTAATACCATCTAAGTAGTTGGTTCATAGTGAC
TGCATATGTTGTGTTTTACAGTATTATGTAGTCTGTTTTTTATGCAAAATCTAATTTAATATATTGATAT
TTATATCATTTTACGTTTCTCGTTCAACTTTTTTGTACAAACTTGGGTCGAATTCGCCCTTGTCGACGAC
TCTAGATCGCGCTCGCGCGACTGACGGTCGTAAGCACCCGCGTACGTGTCCACCCCGGTCACAACCCCTT
GTGTCATGTCGGCGACCCTACGCCCCCAACTGAGAGAACTCAAAGGTTACCCCAGTTGGGGCACTACTCC
CGAAAACCGCTTCTGACCTGGGAAAACGTGAAGCCCCGGGGCATCCGCTGAGGGTTGCCGCCGGGGCTTC
GGTGTGTCCGTCAGTACTGCAGGTACCTCGAGAGGTGAAGGGCGAATTCGGAGCCAACTTTTCTATACAA
AGTTGGCATTATAAAAAAGCATTGCTTATCAATTTGTTGCAACGAACAGGTCACTATCAGTCAAAATAAA
ATCATTATTTGGAGCTCCATGGTAGCGTTAACTCGGGCCCGAGCTTAAGACTGGCCGTCGTTTTACAACG
TCGTGACTGGGAAAACATCCATGCTAGCGTTAACGCGAGAGTAGGGAACTGCCAGGCATCAAATAAAACG
AAAGGCTCAGTCGGAAGACTGGGCCTTTCGTTTTATCTGTTGTTTGTCGGTGAACGCTCTCCTGAGTAGG
ACAAATCCGCCGGGAGCGGATT
